>Addgene plasmid #47659 | pET-PesaR-Plux | depositor partial sequence | sequence record 68178 | PesaR-P between XhoI and BamHI in pET-PesaRlux
CTCGAGGCAGATTGAGTAACCGTGAATGTTTGTACAAATGTTTCAAAGATGTTACTATGAGTGTCCCGGC
CAGCATCACTTTATATTTTGTGAAGTCTGGCCGGACGTTTTCCCTAGTGTTGGCTGTTTTAGCGACCTGG
CCGTACAGGTCAGGTTTTTTTTTACCGCTAAACAACTGAAGCCATTGTAACCTCTGAATGATTCATTGTA
AGTTACTCTTAAGTATCATCTTGCCTGTACTATAGTGCAGGTTAAGTCCAGCCTGTACTATAGTGCAGGT
GGATCC
