>Addgene plasmid #47659 | pET-PesaR-Plux | addgene partial sequence | sequence record 70454 | Amp-R 5'-ATAATACCGCGCCACATAGC-3'
AAAACTCTCAAGGATCTTACCGCTGTTGAGATCCAGTTCGATGTAACCCACTCGTGCACCCAACTGATCT
TCAGCATCTTTTACTTTCACCAGCGTTTCTGGGTGAGCAAAAACAGGAAGGCAAAATGCCGCAAAAAAGG
GAATAAGGGCGACACGGAAATGTTGAATACTCATACTCTTCCTTTTTCAATATTATTGAAGCATTTATCA
GGGTTATTGTCTCATGAGCGGATACATATTTGAATGTATTTAGAAAAATAAACAAATAGGGGTTCCGCGC
ACATTTCCCCGAAAAGTGCCACCTGACGTCTAAGAAACCATTATTATCATGACATTAACCTATAAAAATA
GGCGTATCACGAGGCCCTTTCGTCTTCACCTCGAGGCAGATTGAGTAACCGTGAATGTTTGTACAAATGT
TTCAAAGATGTTACTATGAGTGTCCCGGCCAGCATCACTTTATATTTTGTGAAGTCTGGCCGGACGTTTT
CCCTAGTGTTGGCTGTTTTAGCGACCTGGCCGTACAGGTCAGGTTTTTTTTTACCGCTAAACAACTGAAG
CCATTGTAACCTCTGAATGATTCATTGTAAGTTACTCTTAAGTATCATCTTGCCTGTACTATAGTGCAGG
TTAAGTCCAGCCTGTACTATAGTGCAGGTGGATCCTCTAGTTGCGGCCGCAAATGGATGGCAAATATGAC
TAAAAAAATTTCATTCATTATTAACGGCCAGGTTGAAATCTTTCCCGAAAGTGATGATTTAGTGCAATCC
ATTAATTTTGGTGATAATAGTGTTTACCTGCCAATATT
