>Addgene plasmid #47659 | pET-PesaR-Plux | addgene partial sequence | sequence record 70463 | luxC-F 5'-ggtgcggaaaggattgtaga-3'
TGGTGGATCTCATGACGGAATGAGACCGTTGCAACGATTAGTGACATATATTTCTCATGAAAGGCCATCT
AACTATACGGCTAAGGATGTTGCGGTTGAAATAGAACAGACTCGATTCCTGGAAGAAGATAAGTTCCTTG
TATTTGTCCCATAATAGGTAAAAAGTATGGAAAATGAATCAAAATATAAAACCATCGACCACGTTATTTG
TGTTGAAGGAAATAAAAAAATTCATGTTTGGGAAACGCTGCCAGAAGAAAACAGCCCAAAGAGAAAGAAT
GCCATTATTATTGCGTCTGGTTTTGCCCGCAGGATGGATCATTTTGCTGGTCTGGCGGAATATTTATCGC
GGAATGGATTTCATGTGATCCGCTATGATTCGCTTCACCACGTTGGATTGAGTTCAGGGACAATTGATGA
ATTTACAATGTCTATAGGAAAGCAGAGCTTGTTAGCAGTGGTTGATTGGTTAACTACACGAAAAATAAAT
AACTTCGGTATGTTGGCTTCAAGCTTATCTGCGCGGATAGCTTATGCAAGCCTATCTGAAATCAATGCTT
CGTTTTTAATCACCGCAGTCGGTGTTGTTAACTTAAGATATTCTCTTGAAAGAGCTTTAGGGTTTGATTA
TCTCAGTCTACCCATTAATGAATTGCCGAATAATCTAGATTTTGAAGGCCATAAATTGGGTGCTGAAGTC
TTTGCGAGAGATTGTCTTGATTTTGGTTGGGAAGATTTAGCTTCTACAATTAATAACATGATGTATCTTG
ATATACCGTTTATTGCTTTTACTGCAAATAACGATAATTGGGTCAAGCAAGATGAAGTTATCACATTGTT
ATCAAATATTCGTAGTAATC
