>Addgene plasmid #47659 | pET-PesaR-Plux | addgene partial sequence | sequence record 70464 | luxA-F 5'-tggggcattggtatgattct-3'
AAACAAGAGGTTATGATTTCAATAAAGGGCAGTGGCGTGACTTTGTATTAAAAGGACATAAAGATACTAA
TCGCCGTATTGATTACAGTTACGAAATCAATCCCGTGGGAACGCCGCAGGAATGTATTGACATAATTCAA
AAAGACATTGATGCTACAGGAATATCAAATATTTGTTGTGGATTTGAAGCTAATGGAACAGTAGACGAAA
TTATTGCTTCCATGAAGCTCTTCCAGTCTGATGTCATGCCATTTCTTAAAGAAAAACAACGTTCGCTATT
ATATTAGCTAAGGAGAAAGAAATGAAATTTGGATTGTTCTTCCTTAACTTCATCAATTCAACAACTGTTC
AAGAACAAAGTATAGTTCGCATGCAGGAAATAACGGAGTATGTTGATAAGTTGAATTTTGAACAGATTTT
AGTGTATGAAAATCATTTTTCAGATAATGGTGTTGTCGGCGCTCCTCTGACTGTTTCTGGTTTTCTGCTC
GGTTTAACAGAGAAAATTAAAATTGGTTCATTAAATCACATCATTACAACTCATCATCCTGTCCGCATAG
CGGAGGAAGCTTGCTTATTGGATCAGTTAAGTGAAGGGAGATTTATTTTAGGGTTTAGTGATTGCGAAAA
AAAAGATGAAATGCATTTTTTTAATCGCCCGGTTGAATATCAACAGCAACTATTTGAAGAGTGTTATGAA
ATCATTAACGATGCTTTAACAACAGGCTATTGTAATCCAGATAACGATTTTTATAGCTTCCCTAAAATAT
CTGTAAATCCCCATGCTTATACGCCAGGCGGACCTCGGAAATATGTAACAGCAACCAGTCATCATATTGT
