>Addgene plasmid #47659 | pET-PesaR-Plux | addgene partial sequence | sequence record 71969 | luxE-F 5'-TGAGGATGAAATGCAGCGTA-3'
CCTGAAACGTTGAAACCTGTACCTGATGGAACGCCGGGGTTGATGAGTTATATGGATGCGTCAGCAACCA
GTTATCCAGCATTTATTGTTACCGATGATGTCGGGATAATTAGCAGAGAATATGGTAAGTATCCCGGCGT
GCTCGTTGAAATTTTACGTCGCGTCAATACGAGGACGCAGAAAGGGTGTGCTTTAAGCTTAACCGAAGCG
TTTGATAGTTGATATCCTTTGCCTGCGGCCGCAACTAGAGGCATCAAATAAAACGAAAGGCTCAGTCGAA
AGACTGGGCCTTTCGTTTTATCTGTTGTTTGTCGGTGAACGCTCTCCTGAGTAGGACAAATCCGAGATCT
CGGGCAGCGTTGGGTCCTGGCCACGGGTGCGCATGATCGTGCTCCTGTCGTTGAGGACCCGGCTAGGCTG
GCGGGGTTGCCTTACTGGTTAGCAGAATGAATCACCGATACGCGAGCGAACGTGAAGCGACTGCTGCTGC
AAAACGTCTGCGACCTGAGCAACAACATGAATGGTCTTCGGTTTCCGTGTTTCGTAAAGTCTGGAAACGC
GGAAGTCAGCGCCCTGCACCATTATGTTCCGGATCTGCATCGCAGGATGCTGCTGGCTACCCTGTGGAAC
ACCTACATCTGTATTAACGAAGCGCTGGCATTGACCCTGAGTGATTTTTCTCTGGTCCCGCCGCATCCAT
ACCGCCAGTTGTTTACCCTCACAACGTTCCAGTAACCGGGCATGTTCATCATCAGTAACCCGTATCGTGA
GCATCCTCTCTCGTTTCATCGGTATCATTACCCCCATGAACAGAAATCCCCCTTACACGGAAGGCATCAG
TGAC
