[The description below was written by a language model from this plasmid's Addgene catalogue record.]
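Description:
pET-PesaR-Plux is a bacterial reporter plasmid for synthetic biology, built on the pET17b-derived construct pET-PesaRlux. It is about 9.2 kb in total, is maintained at high copy in E. coli, and is selected with ampicillin. The record includes no feature table, so details of the origin of replication and the exact layout of backbone elements are not documented here. The depositor refers to the parent plasmid pET-PesaRlux for the map and further details.

The payload is a transcriptional reporter cassette in which an engineered promoter, PesaR-P, sits upstream of the luxCDABE operon and is followed by a terminator. luxCDABE encodes bacterial luciferase together with the enzymes that make its aldehyde substrate, so cells emit light without added substrate and luminescence reports promoter activity directly. PesaR-P is a variant of the esaR promoter that carries an additional esa box downstream of the original one. The esa box is the binding site for the quorum-sensing regulator EsaR, so a second site is expected to change how the promoter responds to that regulator and its acyl-homoserine lactone signal. The promoter fragment was made by commercial DNA synthesis and cloned between XhoI and BamHI, both of which are retained, in the same position as the wild-type promoter in the parent plasmid. The insert size is listed as 286 bp, while the depositor's comments give 274 bp for the promoter.

The plasmid belongs to a set of esaR promoter variants made for tunable, quorum sensing-dependent gene expression, and it is used to measure this variant's output. The record does not indicate that EsaR is encoded on this plasmid.
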