Addgene plasmid #47659: pET-PesaR-Plux
Purpose: PesaR-P promoter, luxCDABE, and terminator in pET17b (AmpR)
Depositing lab: Cynthia Collins. Depositing organization: Rensselaer Polytechnic Institute. Publication: Engineering the esaR Promoter for Tunable Quorum Sensing-Dependent Gene Expression. Shong J, Collins CH. ACS Synth Biol. 2013 Jul 23. 10.1021/sb4000433 PubMed 23879176.
Backbone
  Vector backbone: pET-PesaRlux
  Backbone size w/o insert (bp): 8891
  Total vector size (bp): 9177
  Vector type: Bacterial Expression, Synthetic Biology
Growth in bacteria
  Bacterial resistance: Ampicillin, 100 μg/mL
  Growth temperature: 37°C
  Growth strain: DH5alpha
  Copy number: High Copy
Gene/Insert
  Gene/Insert name: PesaR-P
  Insert size (bp): 286
  Mutation: Additional esa box downstream of the original esa box in PesaR
  Promoter: PesaR-P
  Cloning method: Restriction Enzyme; 5′ cloning site XhoI (not destroyed); 3′ cloning site BamHI (not destroyed)
  Sequencing primers: 5′ tattacgctgatgtccggcctgc; 3′ aatcatcactttcgggaa
Resource information
  A portion of this plasmid was derived from a plasmid made by: PesaR-P was generated by commercial DNA synthesis.
Terms and licenses: Academic/Nonprofit Terms; Industry Terms: Not Available to Industry
Depositor comments: PesaR-P (274 bp, indicated as lowercase letters in the partial sequence) was cloned between XhoI and BamHI in the same was as wt PesaR in pET-PesaRlux. The -35 and -10 sites are uppercase in the partial sequence. Please see Figure S1 (Shong and Collins, ACS Synthetic Biology, 2013) for sequence alignment of PesaR and PesaR-D. See pET-PesaRlux for more details and plasmid map.
How to cite: pET-PesaR-Plux was a gift from Cynthia Collins (Addgene plasmid # 47659 ; http://n2t.net/addgene:47659 ; RRID:Addgene_47659)
